>Addgene plasmid #70612 | R777-E328 Hs.SPRY1-nostop | depositor full sequence | sequence record 126061 | Full Sequence
TTAACGCTAGCATGGATGTTTTCCCAGTCACGACGTTGTAAAACGACGGCCAGTCTTAAAATTCGAGCTC
GGTCCGAGGATCCGAAATAATGATTTTATTTTGACTGATAGTGACCTGTTCGTTGCAACAAATTGATAAG
CAATGCTTTTTTATAATGCCAACTTTGTACAAAAAAGTTGGCACCATGGATCCCCAAAATCAACATGGCA
GTGGCAGTTCGTTAGTTGTGATCCAGCAGCCTTCTTTGGATAGCCGTCAGAGATTAGACTATGAGAGAGA
GATTCAGCCTACTGCTATTTTGTCCTTAGACCAGATCAAGGCCATAAGAGGCAGCAATGAATACACAGAA
GGGCCTTCGGTGGTGAAAAGACCTGCTCCTCGGACAGCACCAAGACAAGAAAAGCATGAAAGGACTCATG
AAATCATACCAATTAATGTGAATAATAACTACGAGCACAGACACACAAGCCACCTGGGACATGCAGTACT
CCCAAGTAATGCCAGGGGCCCCATTTTGAGCAGATCAACCAGCACTGGAAGTGCAGCCAGCTCTGGGAGC
AACAGCAGTGCCTCTTCTGAACAGGGACTGTTAGGAAGGTCACCACCAACCAGACCAGTCCCTGGTCATA
GGTCTGAAAGGGCAATCCGGACCCAGCCCAAGCAACTGATTGTGGATGACTTGAAGGGTTCCTTGAAAGA
GGACCTGACACAGCACAAGTTCATTTGTGAACAGTGTGGGAAGTGCAAGTGTGGAGAATGCACTGCTCCC
AGGACCCTACCATCCTGTTTGGCCTGTAACCGGCAGTGCCTTTGCTCTGCTGAGAGCATGGTGGAATATG
GAACCTGCATGTGCTTAGTCAAGGGCATCTTCTACCACTGCTCCAATGACGACGAAGGGGATTCCTATTC
AGATAATCCTTGCTCCTGTTCACAATCACACTGCTGCTCTAGATACCTGTGTATGGGAGCCATGTCTTTA
TTTTTACCTTGCTTACTCTGTTATCCTCCTGCTAAAGGATGCCTGAAGCTGTGCAGGAGGTGTTATGACT
GGATCCATCGCCCAGGGTGCAGATGTAAGAACTCCAACACTGTCTATTGTAAGCTGGAGAGCTGCCCCTC
CCGGGGTCAGGGTAAACCATCATCAACTTTCTTGTACAAAGTTGGCATTATAGGAAAGCATTGCTTATCA
ATTTGTTGCAACGAACAGGTCACTATCAGTCAAAATAAAATCATTATTTGCATGCAAGCTTAGATCCTCT
AGACCAGCCAGGACAGAAATGCCTCGACTTCGCTGCTACCCAAGGTTGCCGGGTGACGCACACCGTGGAA
ACGGATGAAGGCACGAACCCAGTGGACATAAGCCTGTTCGGTTCGTAAGCTGTAATGCAAGTAGCGTATG
CGCTCACGCAACTGGTCCAGAACCTTGACCGAACGCAGCGGTGGTAACGGCGCAGTGGCGGTTTTCATGG
CTTGTTATGACTGTTTTTTTGGGGTACAGTCTATGCCTCGGGCATCCAAGCAGCAAGCGCGTTACGCCGT
GGGTCGATGTTTGATGTTATGGAGCAGCAACGATGTTACGCAGCAGGGCAGTCGCCCTAAAACAAAGTTA
AACATTATGAGGGAAGCGGTGATCGCCGAAGTATCGACTCAACTATCAGAGGTAGTTGGCGTCATCGAGC
GCCATCTCGAACCGACGTTGCTGGCCGTACATTTGTACGGCTCCGCAGTGGATGGCGGCCTGAAGCCACA
CAGTGATATTGATTTGCTGGTTACGGTGACCGTAAGGCTTGATGAAACAACGCGGCGAGCTTTGATCAAC
GACCTTTTGGAAACTTCGGCTTCCCCTGGAGAGAGCGAGATTCTCCGCGCTGTAGAAGTCACCATTGTTG
TGCACGACGACATCATTCCGTGGCGTTATCCAGCTAAGCGCGAACTGCAATTTGGAGAATGGCAGCGCAA
TGACATTCTTGCAGGTATCTTCGAGCCAGCCACGATCGACATTGATCTGGCTATCTTGCTGACAAAAGCA
AGAGAACATAGCGTTGCCTTGGTAGGTCCAGCGGCGGAGGAACTCTTTGATCCGGTTCCTGAACAGGATC
TATTTGAGGCGCTAAATGAAACCTTAACGCTATGGAACTCGCCGCCCGACTGGGCTGGCGATGAGCGAAA
TGTAGTGCTTACGTTGTCCCGCATTTGGTACAGCGCAGTAACCGGCAAAATCGCGCCGAAGGATGTCGCT
GCCGACTGGGCAATGGAGCGCCTGCCGGCCCAGTATCAGCCCGTCATACTTGAAGCTAGACAGGCTTATC
TTGGACAAGAAGAAGATCGCTTGGCCTCGCGCGCAGATCAGTTGGAAGAATTTGTCCACTACGTGAAAGG
CGAGATCACCAAGGTAGTCGGCAAATAACCCTCGAGCCACCCATGACCAAAATCCCTTAACGTGAGTTAC
GCGTCGTTCCACTGAGCGTCAGACCCCGTAGAAAAGATCAAAGGATCTTCTTGAGATCCTTTTTTTCTGC
GCGTAATCTGCTGCTTGCAAACAAAAAAACCACCGCTACCAGCGGTGGTTTGTTTGCCGGATCAAGAGCT
ACCAACTCTTTTTCCGAAGGTAACTGGCTTCAGCAGAGCGCAGATACCAAATACTGTCCTTCTAGTGTAG
CCGTAGTTAGGCCACCACTTCAAGAACTCTGTAGCACCGCCTACATACCTCGCTCTGCTAATCCTGTTAC
CAGTGGCTGCTGCCAGTGGCGATAAGTCGTGTCTTACCGGGTTGGACTCAAGACGATAGTTACCGGATAA
GGCGCAGCGGTCGGGCTGAACGGGGGGTTCGTGCACACAGCCCAGCTTGGAGCGAACGACCTACACCGAA
CTGAGATACCTACAGCGTGAGCATTGAGAAAGCGCCACGCTTCCCGAAGGGAGAAAGGCGGACAGGTATC
CGGTAAGCGGCAGGGTCGGAACAGGAGAGCGCACGAGGGAGCTTCCAGGGGGAAACGCCTGGTATCTTTA
TAGTCCTGTCGGGTTTCGCCACCTCTGACTTGAGCGTCGATTTTTGTGATGCTCGTCAGGGGGGCGGAGC
CTATGGAAAAACGCCAGCAACGCGGCCTTTTTACGGTTCCTGGCCTTTTGCTGGCCTTTTGCTCACATGT
TCTTTCCTGCGTTATCCCCTGATTCTGTGGATAACCGTATTACCGCCTTTGAGTGAGCTGATACCGCTCG
CCGCAGCCGAACGACCGAGCGCAGCGAGTCAGTGAGCGAGGAAGCGGAAGAGCGCCCAATACGCAAACCG
CCTCTCCCCGCGCGTTGGCCGATTCATTAATGCAGCTGGCACGACAGGTTTCCCGACTGGAAAGCGGGCA
GTGAGCGCAACGCAATTAATACGCGTACCGCTAGCCAGGAAGAGTTTGTAGAAACGCAAAAAGGCCATCC
GTCAGGATGGCCTTCTGCTTAGTTTGATGCCTGGCAGTTTATGGCGGGCGTCCTGCCCGCCACCCTCCGG
GCCGTTGCTTCACAACGTTCAAATCCGCTCCCGGCGGATTTGTCCTACTCAGGAGAGCGTTCACCGACAA
ACAACAGATAAAACGAAAGGCCCAGTCTTCCGACTGAGCCTTTCGTTTTATTTGATGCCTGGCAGTTCCC
TACTCTCGCG
Features (pLannotate 1.2.2; 11 found; start..end, strand, type, name):
     18..54      -  CDS            lacZα (fragment): LacZα fragment of β-galactosidase; lacZ fragment
     85..180     +  protein_bind   attL3: mutant version of attL; recombination site for the Gateway® LR reaction LR Clonase™
    186..1142    +  CDS            SPRY1: SPY1_HUMAN - Experimental evidence at protein level: Swiss-Prot protein existence level 1. Inhibits fibroblast growth factor (FGF)-induced retinal lens fiber differentiation, probably by inhibiting FGF-mediated phosphorylation of ERK1/2 (By similarity). Inhibits TGFB-induced epithelial-to-mesenchymal transition in lens epithelial cells (By similarity). From Homo sapiens (Human).
   1147..1240    -  protein_bind   attL2 (fragment): mutant version of attL; recombination site for the Gateway® LR reaction LR Clonase™
   1355..1378    +  promoter       Pc promoter (fragment): intI1 (promoter lies within the coding sequence); class 1 integron promoter
   1554..1610    +  CDS            GmR (fragment): gentamycin acetyltransferase; aacC1; confers resistance to gentamycin
   1617..2408    +  CDS            SmR: aminoglycoside adenylyltransferase (Murphy, 1985); aadA; confers resistance to spectinomycin and streptomycin
   2501..3089    +  rep_origin     ori: high-copy-number ColE1/pMB1/pBR322/pUC origin of replication
   3272..3364    +  CDS            lacI (fragment): lac repressor; lacI; The lac repressor binds to the lac operator to inhibit transcription in E. coli. This inhibition can be relieved by adding lactose or isopropyl-β-D-thiogalactopyranoside (IPTG).
   3419..3446    -  terminator     rrnB T2 terminator: transcription terminator T2 from the E. coli rrnB gene
   3578..3621    +  terminator     rrnB T1 terminator: Escherichia coli rrnB; transcription terminator T1 from the E. coli rrnB gene
