[The description below was written by a language model from this plasmid's Addgene catalogue record and pLannotate feature annotations shown in this document.]
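Description:
R777-E328 Hs.SPRY1-nostop is a Gateway entry clone built on the pDonor-255 backbone. It carries the human SPRY1 open reading frame (Sprouty homolog 1, matched to a RefSeq transcript) without its stop codon. The full sequence is 3,650 nt, consistent with a 957 bp insert in a backbone of about 2.7 kb. The plasmid is propagated in E. coli from a high-copy ColE1/pUC-type origin. It is selected with spectinomycin through the aadA aminoglycoside adenylyltransferase gene (SmR). This gene sits downstream of a fragment of the class 1 integron Pc promoter and a short remnant of a gentamicin resistance gene. rrnB T1 and T2 terminators are also annotated in the backbone, where they presumably insulate the cloning region from read-through transcription. Small lacZα and lacI fragments are also present and appear to be non-functional leftovers from vector construction.

The SPRY1 coding sequence is flanked by two attL recombination sites. The automated annotation labels the upstream site attL3 and the downstream one a fragment of attL2. The record does not otherwise specify the att site identities, so the upstream label should be treated with some caution. No promoter, tag or reporter acts on the ORF within this plasmid, so it is a shuttle clone rather than an expression construct. An LR Clonase reaction transfers the ORF into a destination vector of choice. Because the stop codon is omitted, the ORF can read through into a C-terminal tag or fusion partner supplied by that vector. SPRY1 is annotated as an inhibitor of FGF-driven ERK1/2 signalling and of TGFβ-induced epithelial-to-mesenchymal transition, so the clone suits the construction of C-terminally tagged expression vectors for studying this signalling regulator.
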