Addgene plasmid #70612: R777-E328 Hs.SPRY1-nostop
Purpose: Gateway ORF clone of human SPRY1 [NM_001258038.1] without stop codon (for C-terminal fusions)
Depositing lab: Dominic Esposito. Depositing organization: National Cancer Institute (NCI).
Backbone
  Vector backbone: pDonor-255
  Backbone size w/o insert (bp): 2693
  Vector type: Gateway Entry Clone
Growth in bacteria
  Bacterial resistance: Spectinomycin, 50 μg/mL
  Growth temperature: 37°C
  Growth strain: DH10B
  Copy number: High Copy
Gene/Insert
  Gene/Insert name: SPRY1
  Species: H. sapiens (human)
  Insert size (bp): 957
  GenBank ID: NM_001258038.1
  Entrez Gene: SPRY1 (a.k.a. hSPRY1)
  Cloning method: Gateway Cloning
  Sequencing primers: 5′ M13F 23-mer (5'-CCCAGTCACGACGTTGTAAAACG); 3′ attLR 23-mer (5'-TAACATCAGAGATTTTGAGACAC)
Terms and licenses: Academic/Nonprofit Terms; Industry Terms: Not Available to Industry
How to cite: R777-E328 Hs.SPRY1-nostop was a gift from Dominic Esposito (Addgene plasmid # 70612 ; http://n2t.net/addgene:70612 ; RRID:Addgene_70612)
