>Addgene plasmid #70612 | R777-E328 Hs.SPRY1-nostop | addgene partial sequence | sequence record 132061 | pCR8_R1 5'-cgaaccgaacaggcttatgt-3'
GGTGTGCGTCACCCGGCAACCTTGGGTAGCAGCGAAGTCGAGGCATTTCTGTCCTGGCTGGTCTAGAGGA
TCTAAGCTTGCATGCAAATAATGATTTTATTTTGACTGATAGTGACCTGTTCGTTGCAACAAATTGATAA
GCAATGCTTTCCTATAATGCCAACTTTGTACAAGAAAGTTGATGATGGTTTACCCTGACCCCGGGAGGGG
CAGCTCTCCAGCTTACAATAGACAGTGTTGGAGTTCTTACATCTGCACCCTGGGCGATGGATCCAGTCAT
AACACCTCCTGCACAGCTTCAGGCATCCTTTAGCAGGAGGATAACAGAGTAAGCAAGGTAAAAATAAAGA
CATGGCTCCCATACACAGGTATCTAGAGCAGCAGTGTGATTGTGAACAGGAGCAAGGATTATCTGAATAG
GAATCCCCTTCGTCGTCATTGGAGCAGTGGTAGAAGATGCCCTTGACTAAGCACATGCAGGTTCCATATT
CCACCATGCTCTCAGCAGAGCAAAGGCACTGCCGGTTACAGGCCAAACAGGATGGTAGGGTCCTGGGAGC
AGTGCATTCTCCACACTTGCACTTCCCACACTGTTCACAAATGAACTTGTGCTGTGTCAGGTCCTCTTTC
AAGGAACCCTTCAAGTCATCCACAATCAGTTGCTTGGGCTGGGTCCGGATTGCCCTTTCAGACCTATGAC
CAGGGACTGGTCTGGTTGGTGGTGACCTTCCTAACAGTCCCTGTTCAGAAGAGGCACTGCTGTTGCTCCC
AGAGCTGGCTGCACTTCCAGTGCTGGTTGATCTGCTCAAAATGGGGCCCCTGGCATTACTTGGGAGTACT
GCATGTCCCAGGTGGCTTGTGTGTCTGTGCTCGTAGTTATTATTCACATTAATTGGTATGATTTCATGAG
TCCTTTCATGCTTTTCTTGTCTTGGTGCTGTCCGAGGAGCAGGTCTTTTCACCACCGAAGGCCCTTCTGT
GTATTCATTGCTGCCTCTTATGGCCTTGATCTGGTCTAAGGACAAAATAGCAGTAGGCTGAAT
